Addgene plasmid #219215: SFFV-PRDM2-Brd 273
Purpose: Transcription factor PRDM2 with a specific barcode assigned.
Depositing lab: Filipe Pereira. Depositing organization: Center for Neuroscience and Cell Biology, University of Coimbra. Publication: A combinatorial transcription factor screening platform for immune cell reprogramming. Kurochkin I, Altman AR, Caiado I, Pertiga-Cabral D, Halitzki E, Minaeva M, Zimmermannova O, Henriques-Oliveira L, Klein D, Nair M, Oliveira D, Cajal LR, Knittel R, Feick C, Ringner M, Martin M, Cirovic B, Pires CF, Rosa FF, Sitnicka E, Theis FJ, Pereira CF. Cell Syst. 2026 Jan 21;17(1):101457. doi: 10.1016/j.cels.2025.101457. Epub 2026 Jan 14. PubMed 41539305.
Backbone
  Vector backbone: SFFV-MCS
  Backbone size w/o insert (bp): 6638
  Vector type: Lentiviral
Growth in bacteria
  Bacterial resistance: Ampicillin, 100 μg/mL
  Growth temperature: 37°C
  Growth strain: NEB Stable
  Copy number: High Copy
Gene/Insert
  Gene/Insert name: PRDM2
  Species: H. sapiens (human)
  Insert size (bp): 681
  Entrez Gene: PRDM2 (a.k.a. HUMHOXY1, KMT8, KMT8A, MTB-ZF, RIZ, RIZ1, RIZ2)
  Promoter: The spleen focus-forming virus (SFFV) promoter
  Cloning method: Restriction Enzyme; 5′ cloning site Bsp119I (not destroyed); 3′ cloning site BstHI (not destroyed)
Terms and licenses: Academic/Nonprofit Terms; Industry Terms: Not Available to Industry
Depositor comments: Barcode sequence cloned into XbaI restriction site. Design of plasmid is as follows: SFFV-[TF sequence]-WPRE-[Barcode sequence].
How to cite: SFFV-PRDM2-Brd 273 was a gift from Filipe Pereira (Addgene plasmid # 219215 ; http://n2t.net/addgene:219215 ; RRID:Addgene_219215)
