[The description below was written by a language model from this plasmid's Addgene catalogue record and pLannotate feature annotations shown in this document.]
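Description:
SFFV-PRDM2-Brd 273 is a third-generation-style, self-inactivating HIV-1 lentiviral transfer plasmid built on the SFFV-MCS backbone, carrying a human PRDM2 open reading frame together with a unique DNA barcode. It is propagated in E. coli as a high-copy plasmid through a ColE1/pUC-type origin with ampicillin selection (AmpR), and the bacterial portion also retains pBluescript-derived remnants such as an f1 origin, lac promoter/operator elements, a lacZα fragment and T7/T3 promoters. No mammalian selection marker or fluorescent reporter is annotated.

The viral cassette begins with an RSV promoter fused to a truncated 5' LTR, which drives Tat-independent production of the genomic RNA in packaging cells. This is followed by the Ψ packaging signal with a partial gag sequence, the RRE for Rev-dependent nuclear export, and the cPPT/CTS, which aids nuclear import of the viral genome. Internally, the spleen focus-forming virus (SFFV) promoter, which is strongly active in haematopoietic cells, drives the PRDM2 insert cloned between MCS remnants. The listed insert is only 681 bp, and the annotation matches a fragment of PRDM2, so it appears to be a short form or portion of this H3K9 methyltransferase and putative DNA-binding factor rather than the full-length protein; the record does not specify the isoform. A WPRE downstream enhances transcript expression. According to the depositor, the barcode was cloned into an XbaI site after the WPRE, though it is not annotated as a feature. There it would lie upstream of the ΔU3 3' LTR and so be carried on the expressed transcript. An SV40 poly(A) signal and SV40 origin follow the LTR.

The construct belongs to a barcoded transcription factor collection for combinatorial screening of immune cell reprogramming, where the barcode identifies which factor was delivered to a cell.
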