Features (pLannotate 1.2.2; 29 found; start..end, strand, type, name):
     94..112     -  promoter       T7 promoter: promoter for bacteriophage T7 RNA polymerase
    120..275     +  CDS            lacZα (fragment): LacZα fragment of β-galactosidase; lacZ fragment
    280..708     +  rep_origin     f1 ori (sequence partly withheld): f1 bacteriophage origin of replication; arrow indicates direction of (+) strand synthesis
    761..865     +  promoter       AmpR promoter: bla
    866..1726    +  CDS            AmpR: β-lactamase; bla; confers resistance to ampicillin, carbenicillin, and related antibiotics
   1897..2485    +  rep_origin     ori: high-copy-number ColE1/pMB1/pBR322/pUC origin of replication
   2668..2760    +  CDS            lacI (fragment): lac repressor; lacI; The lac repressor binds to the lac operator to inhibit transcription in E. coli. This inhibition can be relieved by adding lactose or isopropyl-β-D-thiogalactopyranoside (IPTG).
   2773..2794    +  protein_bind   CAP binding site: CAP binding activates transcription in the presence of cAMP. E. coli catabolite activator protein
   2809..2839    +  promoter       lac promoter: promoter for the E. coli lac operon
   2847..2863    +  protein_bind   lac operator: The lac repressor binds to the lac operator to inhibit transcription in E. coli. This inhibition can be relieved by adding lactose or isopropyl-β-D-thiogalactopyranoside (IPTG). lac repressor encoded by lacI
   2908..2926    +  promoter       T3 promoter: promoter for bacteriophage T3 RNA polymerase
   2954..3180    +  promoter       RSV promoter: Rous sarcoma virus enhancer/promoter
   3181..3361    +  LTR            5' LTR (truncated): truncated 5' long terminal repeat (LTR) from HIV-1
   3408..3533    +  misc_feature   HIV-1 Ψ: packaging signal of human immunodeficiency virus type 1
   3517..3880    +  CDS            HIV-1 gag (fragment): gag protein from human immunodeficiency virus 1; gag
   4026..4259    +  misc_feature   RRE: The Rev response element (RRE) of HIV-1 allows for Rev-dependent mRNA export from the nucleus to the cytoplasm.
   4636..4736    +  CDS            Rev (fragment): human immunodeficiency virus 1 (HIV-1) Rev protein; rev; enhances nuclear export of unspliced and incompletely spliced viral mRNAs
   4755..4872    +  misc_feature   cPPT/CTS: central polypurine tract and central termination sequence of HIV-1
   4906..5307    +  promoter       SFFV promoter: spleen focus-forming virus long terminal repeat (LTR) promoter
   5317..5340    +  misc_feature   MCS (fragment): pBluescript multiple cloning site
   5365..5850    +  CDS            PRDM2 (fragment): PRDM2_HUMAN - Also known as KMT8, RIZ. Experimental evidence at protein level: Swiss-Prot protein existence level 1. S-adenosyl-L-methionine-dependent histone methyltransferase that specifically methylates 'Lys-9' of histone H3. May function as a DNA-binding transcription factor. Binds to the macrophage-specific TPA- responsive element (MTE) of the HMOX1 (heme oxygenase 1) gene and may act as a transcriptional activator of this gene. From Homo sapiens (Human).
   6053..6078    +  misc_feature   MCS (fragment): pBluescript multiple cloning site
   6078..6137    +  CDS            S (fragment): HBSAG_WHV6 - Experimental evidence at transcript level: Swiss-Prot protein existence level 2. The middle envelope protein plays an important role in the budding of the virion. It is involved in the induction of budding in a nucleocapsid independent way. In this process the majority of envelope proteins bud to form subviral lipoprotein particles of 22 nm of diameter that do not contain a nucleocapsid (By similarity). From Woodchuck hepatitis B virus (isolate w64/pWS23) (WHV).
   6269..6672    +  misc_feature   WPRE: woodchuck hepatitis virus posttranscriptional regulatory element
   6730..6789    +  CDS            nef (fragment): NEF_HV1Z2 - Experimental evidence at protein level: Swiss-Prot protein existence level 1. Extracellular Nef protein targets CD4(+) T-lymphocytes for apoptosis by interacting with CXCR4 surface receptors. From Human immunodeficiency virus type 1 group M subtype D (isolate Z2/CDC-Z34) (HIV-1).
   6791..7024    +  LTR            3' LTR (ΔU3): self-inactivating 3' long terminal repeat (LTR) from HIV-1
   7096..7217    +  polyA_signal   SV40 poly(A) signal: SV40 polyadenylation signal
   7236..7257    +  rep_origin     SV40 ori (fragment): SV40 origin of replication
   7257..73      +  rep_origin     SV40 ori (across the origin): SV40 origin of replication
>Addgene plasmid #219215 | SFFV-PRDM2-Brd 273 | addgene full sequence | sequence record 448989 | Addgene NGS Result
ATTTATGCAGAGGCCGAGGCCGCCTCGGCCTCTGAGCTATTCCAGAAGTAGTGAGGAGGCTTTTTTGGAG
GCCTAGGGACGTACCCAATTCGCCCTATAGTGAGTCGTATTACGCGCGCTCACTGGCCGTCGTTTTACAA
CGTCGTGACTGGGAAAACCCTGGCGTTACCCAACTTAATCGCCTTGCAGCACATCCCCCTTTCGCCAGCT
GGCGTAATAGCGAAGAGGCCCGCACCGATCGCCCTTCCCAACAGTTGCGCAGCCTGAATGGCGAATGGG
[124 nt withheld, positions 280-403]
C
[91 nt withheld, positions 405-495]
A
[49 nt withheld, positions 497-545]
CCTTTGACGTTGGAGTCCACGTTCTTT
[37 nt withheld, positions 573-609]
ACCCTATCTCGGTCTATTCTTTTGATTTATAAGGGATTTTGCCGATTTCGGCCTATTGGTTAAAAAATGA
GCTGATTTAACAAAAATTTAACGCGAATTTTAACAAAATATTAACGCTTACAATTTAGGTGGCACTTTTC
GGGGAAATGTGCGCGGAACCCCTATTTGTTTATTTTTCTAAATACATTCAAATATGTATCCGCTCATGAG
ACAATAACCCTGATAAATGCTTCAATAATATTGAAAAAGGAAGAGTATGAGTATTCAACATTTCCGTGTC
GCCCTTATTCCCTTTTTTGCGGCATTTTGCCTTCCTGTTTTTGCTCACCCAGAAACGCTGGTGAAAGTAA
AAGATGCTGAAGATCAGTTGGGTGCACGAGTGGGTTACATCGAACTGGATCTCAACAGCGGTAAGATCCT
TGAGAGTTTTCGCCCCGAAGAACGTTTTCCAATGATGAGCACTTTTAAAGTTCTGCTATGTGGCGCGGTA
TTATCCCGTATTGACGCCGGGCAAGAGCAACTCGGTCGCCGCATACACTATTCTCAGAATGACTTGGTTG
AGTACTCACCAGTCACAGAAAAGCATCTTACGGATGGCATGACAGTAAGAGAATTATGCAGTGCTGCCAT
AACCATGAGTGATAACACTGCGGCCAACTTACTTCTGACAACGATCGGAGGACCGAAGGAGCTAACCGCT
TTTTTGCACAACATGGGGGATCATGTAACTCGCCTTGATCGTTGGGAACCGGAGCTGAATGAAGCCATAC
CAAACGACGAGCGTGACACCACGATGCCTGTAGCAATGGCAACAACGTTGCGCAAACTATTAACTGGCGA
ACTACTTACTCTAGCTTCCCGGCAACAATTAATAGACTGGATGGAGGCGGATAAAGTTGCAGGACCACTT
CTGCGCTCGGCCCTTCCGGCTGGCTGGTTTATTGCTGATAAATCTGGAGCCGGTGAGCGTGGGTCTCGCG
GTATCATTGCAGCACTGGGGCCAGATGGTAAGCCCTCCCGTATCGTAGTTATCTACACGACGGGGAGTCA
GGCAACTATGGATGAACGAAATAGACAGATCGCTGAGATAGGTGCCTCACTGATTAAGCATTGGTAACTG
TCAGACCAAGTTTACTCATATATACTTTAGATTGATTTAAAACTTCATTTTTAATTTAAAAGGATCTAGG
TGAAGATCCTTTTTGATAATCTCATGACCAAAATCCCTTAACGTGAGTTTTCGTTCCACTGAGCGTCAGA
CCCCGTAGAAAAGATCAAAGGATCTTCTTGAGATCCTTTTTTTCTGCGCGTAATCTGCTGCTTGCAAACA
AAAAAACCACCGCTACCAGCGGTGGTTTGTTTGCCGGATCAAGAGCTACCAACTCTTTTTCCGAAGGTAA
CTGGCTTCAGCAGAGCGCAGATACCAAATACTGTTCTTCTAGTGTAGCCGTAGTTAGGCCACCACTTCAA
GAACTCTGTAGCACCGCCTACATACCTCGCTCTGCTAATCCTGTTACCAGTGGCTGCTGCCAGTGGCGAT
AAGTCGTGTCTTACCGGGTTGGACTCAAGACGATAGTTACCGGATAAGGCGCAGCGGTCGGGCTGAACGG
GGGGTTCGTGCACACAGCCCAGCTTGGAGCGAACGACCTACACCGAACTGAGATACCTACAGCGTGAGCT
ATGAGAAAGCGCCACGCTTCCCGAAGGGAGAAAGGCGGACAGGTATCCGGTAAGCGGCAGGGTCGGAACA
GGAGAGCGCACGAGGGAGCTTCCAGGGGGAAACGCCTGGTATCTTTATAGTCCTGTCGGGTTTCGCCACC
TCTGACTTGAGCGTCGATTTTTGTGATGCTCGTCAGGGGGGCGGAGCCTATGGAAAAACGCCAGCAACGC
GGCCTTTTTACGGTTCCTGGCCTTTTGCTGGCCTTTTGCTCACATGTTCTTTCCTGCGTTATCCCCTGAT
TCTGTGGATAACCGTATTACCGCCTTTGAGTGAGCTGATACCGCTCGCCGCAGCCGAACGACCGAGCGCA
GCGAGTCAGTGAGCGAGGAAGCGGAAGAGCGCCCAATACGCAAACCGCCTCTCCCCGCGCGTTGGCCGAT
TCATTAATGCAGCTGGCACGACAGGTTTCCCGACTGGAAAGCGGGCAGTGAGCGCAACGCAATTAATGTG
AGTTAGCTCACTCATTAGGCACCCCAGGCTTTACACTTTATGCTTCCGGCTCGTATGTTGTGTGGAATTG
TGAGCGGATAACAATTTCACACAGGAAACAGCTATGACCATGATTACGCCAAGCGCGCAATTAACCCTCA
CTAAAGGGAACAAAAGCTGGAGCTGCAAGCTTAATGTAGTCTTATGCAATACTCTTGTAGTCTTGCAACA
TGGTAACGATGAGTTAGCAACATGCCTTACAAGGAGAGAAAAAGCACCGTGCATGCCGATTGGTGGAAGT
AAGGTGGTACGATCGTGCCTTATTAGGAAGGCAACAGACGGGTCTGACATGGATTGGACGAACCACTGAA
TTGCCGCATTGCAGAGATATTGTATTTAAGTGCCTAGCTCGATACATAAACGGGTCTCTCTGGTTAGACC
AGATCTGAGCCTGGGAGCTCTCTGGCTAACTAGGGAACCCACTGCTTAAGCCTCAATAAAGCTTGCCTTG
AGTGCTTCAAGTAGTGTGTGCCCGTCTGTTGTGTGACTCTGGTAACTAGAGATCCCTCAGACCCTTTTAG
TCAGTGTGGAAAATCTCTAGCAGTGGCGCCCGAACAGGGACTTGAAAGCGAAAGGGAAACCAGAGGAGCT
CTCTCGACGCAGGACTCGGCTTGCTGAAGCGCGCACGGCAAGAGGCGAGGGGCGGCGACTGGTGAGTACG
CCAAAAATTTTGACTAGCGGAGGCTAGAAGGAGAGAGATGGGTGCGAGAGCGTCAGTATTAAGCGGGGGA
GAATTAGATCGCGATGGGAAAAAATTCGGTTAAGGCCAGGGGGAAAGAAAAAATATAAATTAAAACATAT
AGTATGGGCAAGCAGGGAGCTAGAACGATTCGCAGTTAATCCTGGCCTGTTAGAAACATCAGAAGGCTGT
AGACAAATACTGGGACAGCTACAACCATCCCTTCAGACAGGATCAGAAGAACTTAGATCATTATATAATA
CAGTAGCAACCCTCTATTGTGTGCATCAAAGGATAGAGATAAAAGACACCAAGGAAGCTTTAGACAAGAT
AGAGGAAGAGCAAAACAAAAGTAAGACCACCGCACAGCAAGCGGCCGCTGATCTTCAGACCTGGAGGAGG
AGATATGAGGGACAATTGGAGAAGTGAATTATATAAATATAAAGTAGTAAAAATTGAACCATTAGGAGTA
GCACCCACCAAGGCAAAGAGAAGAGTGGTGCAGAGAGAAAAAAGAGCAGTGGGAATAGGAGCTTTGTTCC
TTGGGTTCTTGGGAGCAGCAGGAAGCACTATGGGCGCAGCGTCAATGACGCTGACGGTACAGGCCAGACA
ATTATTGTCTGGTATAGTGCAGCAGCAGAACAATTTGCTGAGGGCTATTGAGGCGCAACAGCATCTGTTG
CAACTCACAGTCTGGGGCATCAAGCAGCTCCAGGCAAGAATCCTGGCTGTGGAAAGATACCTAAAGGATC
AACAGCTCCTGGGGATTTGGGGTTGCTCTGGAAAACTCATTTGCACCACTGCTGTGCCTTGGAATGCTAG
TTGGAGTAATAAATCTCTGGAACAGATTTGGAATCACACGACCTGGATGGAGTGGGACAGAGAAATTAAC
AATTACACAAGCTTAATACACTCCTTAATTGAAGAATCGCAAAACCAGCAAGAAAAGAATGAACAAGAAT
TATTGGAATTAGATAAATGGGCAAGTTTGTGGAATTGGTTTAACATAACAAATTGGCTGTGGTATATAAA
ATTATTCATAATGATAGTAGGAGGCTTGGTAGGTTTAAGAATAGTTTTTGCTGTACTTTCTATAGTGAAT
AGAGTTAGGCAGGGATATTCACCATTATCGTTTCAGACCCACCTCCCAACCCCGAGGGGACCCGACAGGC
CCGAAGGAATAGAAGAAGAAGGTGGAGAGAGAGACAGAGACAGATCCATTCGATTAGTGAACGGATCTCG
ACGGTATCGGTTAACTTTTAAAAGAAAAGGGGGGATTGGGGGGTACAGTGCAGGGGAAAGAATAGTAGAC
ATAATAGCAACAGACATACAAACTAAAGAATTACAAAAACAAATTACAAAAATTCAAAATTTTATCGATC
ACGAGACTAGCCTCGAGCTGGCTGCAGTAACGCCATTTTGCAAGGCATGGAAAAATACCAAACCAAGAAT
AGAGAAGTTCAGATCAAGGGCGGGTACATGAAAATAGCTAACGTTGGGCCAAACAGGATATCTGCGGTGA
GCAGTTTCGGCCCCGGCCCGGGGCCAAGAACAGATGGTCACCGCAGTTTCGGCCCCGGCCCGAGGCCAAG
AACAGATGGTCCCCAGATATGGCCCAACCCTCAGCAGTTTCTTAAGACCCATCAGATGTTTCCAGGCTCC
CCCAAGGACCTGAAATGACCCTGCGCCTTATTTGAATTAACCAATCAGCCTGCTTCTCGCTTCTGTTCGC
GCGCTTCTGCTTCCCGAGCTCTATAAAAGAGCTCACAACCCCTCACTCGGCGCGCCAGTCCTCCGACAGA
CTGAGTCGGCCGGTCGAATCAAGCTTATCGATACCGTCGACGGATCCGCTAGCCCGCGGTTCGAAATGAA
TCAGAACACTACTGAGCCTGTGGCGGCCACCGAGACCCTGGCTGAGGTACCCGAACATGTGCTGCGAGGA
CTTCCGGAGGAAGTGAGGCTTTTCCCTTCTGCTGTTGACAAGACCCGGATTGGTGTCTGGGCCACTAAAC
CAATTTTAAAAGGCAAAAAATTTGGGCCATTTGTTGGTGATAAGAAAAAAAGATCTCAGGTTAAGAATAA
TGTATACATGTGGGAGGTGTATTACCCAAATTTGGGATGGATGTGCATTGATGCCACTGATCCAGAGAAG
GGAAACTGGCTGCGATATGTGAATTGGGCTTGCTCAGGAGAAGAGCAAAATTTATTCCCACTGGAAATCA
ACAGAGCCATTTACTATAAAACTTTAAAGCCAATCGCGCCGGGCGAGGAGCTCCTGGTCTGGTACAATGG
GGAAGACAACCCTGAGATAGCAGCTGCGATTGAGGAAGAGCGAGCCAGCGCCCGGAGCAAGCGGAGCTCC
CCCAAGAGCCGGAAAGCTACAGCCTCCGCTTGGCGTCCCGATGCTCTCCACCAGCGGCCCCGTACATCAC
CAGGCAGTATAGGAAGGTCAAAGCTCCAGCTGCAGCCCAGTTCCAGGGACCATTCTTCAAAGAGTAGACA
CTCTGGCTGCTCCCTGACAGCACCTGAAGTGACCTGGAATCAGTAGACCGGTCGGATCCCCCGGGCTGCA
GGAATTCGAGCATCTTACCGCCATTTATTCCCATATTTGTTCTGTTTTTCTTGATTTGGGTATACATTTA
AATGTTAATAAAACAAAATGGTGGGGCAATCATTTACATTTTTAGGGATATGTAATTACTAGTTCAGGTG
TATTGCCACAAGACAAACATGTTAAGAAACTTTCCCGTTATTTACGCTCTGTTCCTGTTAATCAACCTCT
GGATTACAAAATTTGTGAAAGATTGACTGATATTCTTAACTATGTTGCTCCTTTTACGCTGTGTGGATAT
GCTGCTTTAATGCCTCTGTATCATGCTATTGCTTCCCGTACGGCTTTCGTTTTCTCCTCCTTGTATAAAT
CCTGGTTGCTGTCTCTTTATGAGGAGTTGTGGCCCGTTGTCCGTCAACGTGGCGTGGTGTGCTCTGTGTT
TGCTGACGCAACCCCCACTGGCTGGGGCATTGCCACCACCTGTCAACTCCTTTCTGGGACTTTCGCTTTC
CCCCTCCCGATCGCCACGGCAGAACTCATCGCCGCCTGCCTTGCCCGCTGCTGGACAGGGGCTAGGTTGC
TGGGCACTGATAATTCCGTGGTGTTGTCGGGGAAGCTGACGTCCTTTGCAATTCGATATCAAGCTGTACC
TTCTAGATGTACACCTACCTCAGCGCTTCTAGACCAATGACTTACAAGGCAGCTGTAGATCTTAGCCACT
TTTTAAAAGAAAAGGGGGGACTGGAAGGGCTAATTCACTCCCAACGAAGACAAGATCTGCTTTTTGCTTG
TACTGGGTCTCTCTGGTTAGACCAGATCTGAGCCTGGGAGCTCTCTGGCTAACTAGGGAACCCACTGCTT
AAGCCTCAATAAAGCTTGCCTTGAGTGCTTCAAGTAGTGTGTGCCCGTCTGTTGTGTGACTCTGGTAACT
AGAGATCCCTCAGACCCTTTTAGTCAGTGTGGAAAATCTCTAGCAGTAGTAGTTCATGTCATCTTATTAT
TCAGTATTTATAACTTGCAAAGAAATGAATATCAGAGAGTGAGAGGAACTTGTTTATTGCAGCTTATAAT
GGTTACAAATAAAGCAATAGCATCACAAATTTCACAAATAAAGCATTTTTTTCACTGCATTCTAGTTGTG
GTTTGTCCAAACTCATCAATGTATCTTATCATGTCTGGCTCTAGCTATCCCGCCCCTAACTCCGCCCATC
CCGCCCCTAACTCCGCCCAGTTCCGCCCATTCTCCGCCCCATGGCTGACTAATTTTTTTT
