>Addgene plasmid #219215 | SFFV-PRDM2-Brd 273 | depositor partial sequence | sequence record 428125 | TF ORF
ATGAATCAGAACACTACTGAGCCTGTGGCGGCCACCGAGACCCTGGCTGAGGTACCCGAACATGTGCTGC
GAGGACTTCCGGAGGAAGTGAGGCTTTTCCCTTCTGCTGTTGACAAGACCCGGATTGGTGTCTGGGCCAC
TAAACCAATTTTAAAAGGCAAAAAATTTGGGCCATTTGTTGGTGATAAGAAAAAAAGATCTCAGGTTAAG
AATAATGTATACATGTGGGAGGTGTATTACCCAAATTTGGGATGGATGTGCATTGATGCCACTGATCCAG
AGAAGGGAAACTGGCTGCGATATGTGAATTGGGCTTGCTCAGGAGAAGAGCAAAATTTATTCCCACTGGA
AATCAACAGAGCCATTTACTATAAAACTTTAAAGCCAATCGCGCCGGGCGAGGAGCTCCTGGTCTGGTAC
AATGGGGAAGACAACCCTGAGATAGCAGCTGCGATTGAGGAAGAGCGAGCCAGCGCCCGGAGCAAGCGGA
GCTCCCCCAAGAGCCGGAAAGCTACAGCCTCCGCTTGGCGTCCCGATGCTCTCCACCAGCGGCCCCGTAC
ATCACCAGGCAGTATAGGAAGGTCAAAGCTCCAGCTGCAGCCCAGTTCCAGGGACCATTCTTCAAAGAGT
AGACACTCTGGCTGCTCCCTGACAGCACCTGAAGTGACCTGGAATCAGTAG
