>Addgene plasmid #219215 | SFFV-PRDM2-Brd 273 | depositor partial sequence | sequence record 428126 | Barcode sequence
TGTACACCTACCTCAGCGCT
